>Addgene plasmid #206367 | pHAGE2-TetO-mSox17 | addgene full sequence | sequence record 409998 | Addgene NGS Result
TGGAAGGGCTAATTCACTCCCAAAGAAGACAAGATATCCTTGATCTGTGGATCTACCACACACAAGGCTA
CTTCCCTGATTAGCAGAACTACACACCAGGGCCAGGGGTCAGATATCCACTGACCTTTGGATGGTGCTAC
AAGCTAGTACCAGTTGAGCCAGATAAGGTAGAAGAGGCCAATAAAGGAGAGAACACCAGCTTGTTACACC
CTGTGAGCCTGCATGGGATGGATGACCCGGAGAGAGAAGTGTTAGAGTGGAGGTTTGACAGCCGCCTAGC
ATTTCATCACGTGGCCCGAGAGCTGCATCCGGAGTACTTCAAGAACTGCTGATATCGAGCTTGCTACAAG
GGACTTTCCGCTGGGGACTTTCCAGGGAGGCGTGGCCTGGGCGGGACTGGGGAGTGGCGAGCCCTCAGAT
CCTGCATATAAGCAGCTGCTTTTTGCCTGTACTGGGTCTCTCTGGTTAGACCAGATCTGAGCCTGGGAGC
TCTCTGGCTAACTAGGGAACCCACTGCTTAAGCCTCAATAAAGCTTGCCTTGAGTGCTTCAAGTAGTGTG
TGCCCGTCTGTTGTGTGACTCTGGTAACTAGAGATCCCTCAGACCCTTTTAGTCAGTGTGGAAAATCTCT
AGCAGTGGCGCCCGAACAGGGACTTGAAAGCGAAAGGGAAACCAGAGGAGCTCTCTCGACGCAGGACTCG
GCTTGCTGAAGCGCGCACGGCAAGAGGCGAGGGGCGGCGACTGGTGAGTACGCCAAAAATTTTGACTAGC
GGAGGCTAGAAGGAGAGAGATGGGTGCGAGAGCGTCAGTATTAAGCGGGGGAGAATTAGATCGCGATGGG
AAAAAATTCGGTTAAGGCCAGGGGGAAAGAAAAAATATAAATTAAAACATATAGTATGGGCAAGCAGGGA
GCTAGAACGATTCGCAGTTAATCCTGGCCTGTTAGAAACATCAGAAGGCTGTAGACAAATACTGGGACAG
CTACAACCATCCCTTCAGACAGGATCAGAAGAACTTAGATCATTATATAATACAGTAGCAACCCTCTATT
GTGTGCATCAAAGGATAGAGATAAAAGACACCAAGGAAGCTTTAGACAAGATAGAGGAAGAGCAAAACAA
AAGTAAGACCACCGCACAGCAAGCGGCCGGCCGCTGATCTTCAGACCTGGAGGAGGAGATATGAGGGACA
ATTGGAGAAGTGAATTATATAAATATAAAGTAGTAAAAATTGAACCATTAGGAGTAGCACCCACCAAGGC
AAAGAGAAGAGTGGTGCAGAGAGAAAAAAGAGCAGTGGGAATAGGAGCTTTGTTCCTTGGGTTCTTGGGA
GCAGCAGGAAGCACTATGGGCGCAGCGTCAATGACGCTGACGGTACAGGCCAGACAATTATTGTCTGGTA
TAGTGCAGCAGCAGAACAATTTGCTGAGGGCTATTGAGGCGCAACAGCATCTGTTGCAACTCACAGTCTG
GGGCATCAAGCAGCTCCAGGCAAGAATCCTGGCTGTGGAAAGATACCTAAAGGATCAACAGCTCCTGGGG
ATTTGGGGTTGCTCTGGAAAACTCATTTGCACCACTGCTGTGCCTTGGAATGCTAGTTGGAGTAATAAAT
CTCTGGAACAGATTTGGAATCACACGACCTGGATGGAGTGGGACAGAGAAATTAACAATTACACAAGCTT
AATACACTCCTTAATTGAAGAATCGCAAAACCAGCAAGAAAAGAATGAACAAGAATTATTGGAATTAGAT
AAATGGGCAAGTTTGTGGAATTGGTTTAACATAACAAATTGGCTGTGGTATATAAAATTATTCATAATGA
TAGTAGGAGGCTTGGTAGGTTTAAGAATAGTTTTTGCTGTACTTTCTATAGTGAATAGAGTTAGGCAGGG
ATATTCACCATTATCGTTTCAGACCCACCTCCCAACCCCGAGGGGACCCGACAGGCCCGAAGGAATAGAA
GAAGAAGGTGGAGAGAGAGACAGAGACAGATCCATTCGATTAGTGAACGGATCTCGACGGTATCGCCGAA
TTCACAAATGGCAGTATTCATCCACAATTTTAAAAGAAAAGGGGGGATTGGGGGGTACAGTGCAGGGGAA
AGAATAGTAGACATAATAGCAACAGACATACAAACTAAAGAATTACAAAAACAAATTACAAAAATTCAAA
ATTTTCGGGTTTATTACAGGGACAGCAGAGATCCAGTTTGGACTAGTCCACACCCTAACTGACACACTCG
AGTTTACCACTCCCTATCAGTGATAGAGAAAAGTGAAAGTCGAGTTTACCACTCCCTATCAGTGATAGAG
AAAAGTGAAAGTCGAGTTTACCACTCCCTATCAGTGATAGAGAAAAGTGAAAGTCGAGTTTACCACTCCC
TATCAGTGATAGAGAAAAGTGAAAGTCGAGTTTACCACTCCCTATCAGTGATAGAGAAAAGTGAAAGTCG
AGTTTACCACTCCCTATCAGTGATAGAGAAAAGTGAAAGTCGAGTTTACCACTCCCTATCAGTGATAGAG
AAAAGTGAAAGTCGAGCTCGGTACCCGGGTCGAGGTAGGCATGTACGGTGGGAGGCCTATATAAGCAGAG
CTCGTTTAGTGAACCGTCAGATCGCCTGGAGACGCCATCCACGCTGTTTTGACCTCCATAGAAGACACCG
GGACCGATCCAGCCTGCCACCATGAGCAGCCCGGATGCGGGATACGCCAGTGACGACCAGAGCCAGCCCC
GGAGCGCGCAGCCCGCGGTGATGGCAGGGTTGGGCCCCTGTCCCTGGGCCGAGTCCCTGAGCCCCCTCGG
GGATGTAAAGGTGAAAGGCGAGGTGGTGGCGAGTAGCGGGGCGCCAGCCGGGACGTCGGGCCGAGCCAAA
GCGGAGTCTCGCATCCGGCGGCCGATGAACGCCTTTATGGTGTGGGCCAAAGACGAACGCAAGCGGTTGG
CACAGCAGAACCCAGATCTGCACAACGCAGAGCTAAGCAAGATGCTAGGCAAGTCTTGGAAGGCGTTGAC
CTTGGCAGAGAAGCGGCCCTTCGTGGAAGAGGCCGAGCGGCTGCGCGTGCAGCATATGCAGGACCACCCC
AACTACAAGTACCGGCCGCGGCGGCGCAAGCAGGTGAAGCGCATGAAGCGGGTGGAGGGAGGCTTCCTGC
ACGCTCTCGTCGAGCCCCAGGCCGGCGCGCTTGGTCCCGAGGGCGGCCGCGTGGCCATGGATGGCCTGGG
TCTGCCTTTCCCGGAGCCGGGCTATCCGGCCGGTCCTCCGCTGATGTCTCCGCACATGGGCCCCCACTAT
CGGGACTGCCAGGGACTGGGCGCTCCCGCGCTCGACGGCTACCCTCTGCCCACTCCGGACACATCCCCGC
TGGATGGCGTGGAGCAGGACCCGGCTTTCTTTGCAGCCCCGCTGCCAGGGGACTGCCCGGCGGCCGGCAC
CTACACTTACGCTCCAGTCTCGGACTATGCAGTGTCCGTAGAGCCGCCCGCTGGCCCCATGCGAGTGGGG
CCGGACCCCTCGGGCCCTGCGATGCCGGGGATCCTGGCGCCCCCCAGCGCTCTGCACCTGTACTACGGCG
CGATGGGCTCGCCCGCCGCAAGTGCGGGGCGCGGTTTCCACGCGCAACCCCAGCAGCCGCTGCAACCGCA
GGCACCGCCCCCGCCACCGCAGCAGCAGCACCCAGCGCACGGCCCCGGGCAACCTTCGCCCCCTCCCGAG
GCTCTGCCCTGCCGGGATGGCACGGAATCCAACCAGCCCACTGAGCTCCTAGGGGAGGTGGACCGCACGG
AATTCGAACAGTATCTGCCCTTTGTGTATAAGCCCGAGATGGGTCTTCCCTACCAGGGACACGACTGCGG
AGTGAACCTCTCAGACAGCCACGGAGCCATTTCCTCCGTGGTGTCCGACGCTAGCTCAGCGGTCTACTAT
TGCAACTACCCCGACATTTAAATCGATAGATCCTAATCAACCTCTGGATTACAAAATTTGTGAAAGATTG
ACTGGTATTCTTAACTATGTTGCTCCTTTTACGCTATGTGGATACGCTGCTTTAATGCCTTTGTATCATG
CTATTGCTTCCCGTATGGCTTTCATTTTCTCCTCCTTGTATAAATCCTGGTTGCTGTCTCTTTATGAGGA
GTTGTGGCCCGTTGTCAGGCAACGTGGCGTGGTGTGCACTGTGTTTGCTGACGCAACCCCCACTGGTTGG
GGCATTGCCACCACCTGTCAGCTCCTTTCCGGGACTTTCGCTTTCCCCCTCCCTATTGCCACGGCGGAAC
TCATCGCCGCCTGCCTTGCCCGCTGCTGGACAGGGGCTCGGCTGTTGGGCACTGACAATTCCGTGGTGTT
GTCGGGGAAATCATCGTCCTTTCCTTGGCTGCTCGCCTGTGTTGCCACCTGGATTCTGCGCGGGACGTCC
TTCTGCTACGTCCCTTCGGCCCTCAATCCAGCGGACCTTCCTTCCCGCGGCCTGCTGCCGGCTCTGCGGC
CTCTTCCGCGTCTTCGCCTTCGCCCTCAGACGAGTCGGATCTCCCTTTGGGCCGCCTCCCCGCCTGGTAC
CTTTAAGACCAATGACTTACAAGGCAGCTGTAGATCTTAGCCACTTTTTAAAAGAAAAGGGGGGACTGGA
AGGGCTAATTCACTCCCAACGAAGACAAGATCACCTGCAGGACAGGCGCGCCATAACTTCGTATAGCATA
CATTATACGAAGTTATCTGCTTTTTGCTTGTACTGGGTCTCTCTGGTTAGACCAGATCTGAGCCTGGGAG
CTCTCTGGCTAACTAGGGAACCCACTGCTTAAGCCTCAATAAAGCTTGCCTTGAGTGCTTCAAGTAGTGT
GTGCCCGTCTGTTGTGTGACTCTGGTAACTAGAGATCCCTCAGACCCTTTTAGTCAGTGTGGAAAATCTC
TAGCACCCGGGCGATTAAGGAAAGGGCTAGATCATTCTTGAAGACGAAAGGGCCTCGTGATACGCCTATT
TTTATAGGTTAATGTCATGATAATAATGGTTTCTTAGACGTCAGGTGGCACTTTTCGGGGAAATGTGCGC
GGAACCCCTATTTGTTTATTTTTCTAAATACATTCAAATATGTATCCGCTCATGAGACAATAACCCTGAT
AAATGCTTCAATAATATTGAAAAAGGAAGAGTATGAGTATTCAACATTTCCGTGTCGCCCTTATTCCCTT
TTTTGCGGCATTTTGCCTTCCTGTTTTTGCTCACCCAGAAACGCTGGTGAAAGTAAAAGATGCTGAAGAT
CAGTTGGGTGCACGAGTGGGTTACATCGAACTGGATCTCAACAGCGGTAAGATCCTTGAGAGTTTTCGCC
CCGAAGAACGTTTTCCAATGATGAGCACTTTTAAAGTTCTGCTATGTGGCGCGGTATTATCCCGTGTTGA
CGCCGGGCAAGAGCAACTCGGTCGCCGCATACACTATTCTCAGAATGACTTGGTTGAGTACTCACCAGTC
ACAGAAAAGCATCTTACGGATGGCATGACAGTAAGAGAATTATGCAGTGCTGCCATAACCATGAGTGATA
ACACTGCGGCCAACTTACTTCTGACAACGATCGGAGGACCGAAGGAGCTAACCGCTTTTTTGCACAACAT
GGGGGATCATGTAACTCGCCTTGATCGTTGGGAACCGGAGCTGAATGAAGCCATACCAAACGACGAGCGT
GACACCACGATGCCTGTAGCAATGGCAACAACGTTGCGCAAACTATTAACTGGCGAACTACTTACTCTAG
CTTCCCGGCAACAATTAATAGACTGGATGGAGGCGGATAAAGTTGCAGGACCACTTCTGCGCTCGGCCCT
TCCGGCTGGCTGGTTTATTGCTGATAAATCTGGAGCCGGTGAGCGTGGGTCTCGCGGTATCATTGCAGCA
CTGGGGCCAGATGGTAAGCCCTCCCGTATCGTAGTTATCTACACGACGGGGAGTCAGGCAACTATGGATG
AACGAAATAGACAGATCGCTGAGATAGGTGCCTCACTGATTAAGCATTGGTAACTGTCAGACCAAGTTTA
CTCATATATACTTTAGATTGATTTAAAACTTCATTTTTAATTTAAAAGGATCTAGGTGAAGATCCTTTTT
GATAATCTCATGACCAAAATCCCTTAACGTGAGTTTTCGTTCCACTGAGCGTCAGACCCCGTAGAAAAGA
TCAAAGGATCTTCTTGAGATCCTTTTTTTCTGCGCGTAATCTGCTGCTTGCAAACAAAAAAACCACCGCT
ACCAGCGGTGGTTTGTTTGCCGGATCAAGAGCTACCAACTCTTTTTCCGAAGGTAACTGGCTTCAGCAGA
GCGCAGATACCAAATACTGTTCTTCTAGTGTAGCCGTAGTTAGGCCACCACTTCAAGAACTCTGTAGCAC
CGCCTACATACCTCGCTCTGCTAATCCTGTTACCAGTGGCTGCTGCCAGTGGCGATAAGTCGTGTCTTAC
CGGGTTGGACTCAAGACGATAGTTACCGGATAAGGCGCAGCGGTCGGGCTGAACGGGGGGTTCGTGCACA
CAGCCCAGCTTGGAGCGAACGACCTACACCGAACTGAGATACCTACAGCGTGAGCTATGAGAAAGCGCCA
CGCTTCCCGAAGGGAGAAAGGCGGACAGGTATCCGGTAAGCGGCAGGGTCGGAACAGGAGAGCGCACGAG
GGAGCTTCCAGGGGGAAACGCCTGGTATCTTTATAGTCCTGTCGGGTTTCGCCACCTCTGACTTGAGCGT
CGATTTTTGTGATGCTCGTCAGGGGGGCGGAGCCTATGGAAAAACGCCAGCAACGCGGCCTTTTTACGGT
TCCTGGCCTTTTGCTGGCCTTTTGCTCACATGTTCTTTCCTGCGTTATCCCCTGATTCTGTGGATAACCG
TATTACCGCCTTTGAGTGAGCTGATACCGCTCGCCGCAGCCGAACGACCGAGCGCAGCGAGTCAGTGAGC
GAGGAAGCGGAAGAGCGCCCAATACGCAAACCGCCTCTCCCCGCGCGTTGGCCGATTCATTAATGCAGCA
AGCTCATGGCTGACTAATTTTTTTTATTTATGCAGAGGCCGAGGCCGCCTCGGCCTCTGAGCTATTCCAG
AAGTAGTGAGGAGGCTTTTTTGGAGGCCTAGGCTTTTGCAAAAAGCTCCCCGTGGCACGACAGGTTTCCC
GACTGGAAAGCGGGCAGTGAGCGCAACGCAATTAATGTGAGTTAGCTCACTCATTAGGCACCCCAGGCTT
TACACTTTATGCTTCCGGCTCGTATGTTGTGTGGAATTGTGAGCGGATAACAATTTCACACAGGAAACAG
CTATGACATGATTACGAATTTCACAAATAAAGCATTTTTTTCACTGCATTCTAGTTGTGGTTTGTCCAAA
CTCATCAATGTATCTTATCATGTCTGGATCAACTGGATAACTCAAGCTAACCAAAATCATCCCAAACTTC
CCACCCCATACCCTATTACCACTGCCAATTACCTGTGGTTTCATTTACTCTAAACCTGTGATTCCTCTGA
ATTATTTTCATTTTAAAGAAATTGTATTTGTTAAATATGTACTACAAACTTAGTAGT
Features (pLannotate 1.2.2; 27 found; start..end, strand, type, name):
    377..634     +  LTR            5' LTR (truncated): truncated 5' long terminal repeat (LTR) from HIV-1
    681..806     +  misc_feature   HIV-1 Ψ: packaging signal of human immunodeficiency virus type 1
    790..1128    +  CDS            HIV-1 gag (fragment): gag protein from human immunodeficiency virus 1; gag
   1303..1536    +  misc_feature   RRE: The Rev response element (RRE) of HIV-1 allows for Rev-dependent mRNA export from the nucleus to the cytoplasm.
   1913..2013    +  CDS            Rev (fragment): human immunodeficiency virus 1 (HIV-1) Rev protein; rev; enhances nuclear export of unspliced and incompletely spliced viral mRNAs
   2058..2175    +  misc_feature   cPPT/CTS: central polypurine tract and central termination sequence of HIV-1
   2217..2237    -  promoter       SV40 promoter (fragment): SV40 enhancer and early promoter
   2251..2521    +  protein_bind   tetracycline response element: contains seven copies of the tetracycline operator tetO tetracycline repressor TetR
   2532..2549    +  misc_feature   MCS (fragment): pUC18/19 multiple cloning site
   2549..2616    +  promoter       tight TRE promoter (fragment): Tet-responsive promoter PTight, consisting of seven tet operator sequences followed by the minimal CMV promoter
   2682..3938    +  CDS            Sox17: SOX17_MOUSE - Also known as Sox-17. Experimental evidence at protein level: Swiss-Prot protein existence level 1. [Isoform 2]: Has no DNA-binding activity, and does not function as transcriptional activator. From Mus musculus (Mouse).
   3955..4543    +  misc_feature   WPRE: woodchuck hepatitis virus posttranscriptional regulatory element
   4596..4615    +  misc_feature   cPPT/CTS (fragment): central polypurine tract and central termination sequence of HIV-1
   4617..4652    +  LTR            3' LTR (ΔU3) (fragment): self-inactivating 3' long terminal repeat (LTR) from HIV-1
   4673..4706    +  protein_bind   loxP: Cre-mediated recombination occurs in the 8-bp core sequence (GCATACAT). Cre recombinase
   4725..4905    +  LTR            5' LTR (truncated): truncated 5' long terminal repeat (LTR) from HIV-1
   5038..5142    +  promoter       AmpR promoter: bla
   5143..6003    +  CDS            AmpR: β-lactamase; bla; confers resistance to ampicillin, carbenicillin, and related antibiotics
   6174..6762    +  rep_origin     ori: high-copy-number ColE1/pMB1/pBR322/pUC origin of replication
   6945..6999    +  CDS            lacI (fragment): lac repressor; lacI; The lac repressor binds to the lac operator to inhibit transcription in E. coli. This inhibition can be relieved by adding lactose or isopropyl-β-D-thiogalactopyranoside (IPTG).
   7005..7098    +  rep_origin     SV40 ori (fragment): SV40 origin of replication
   7123..7160    +  CDS            lacI (fragment): lac repressor; lacI; The lac repressor binds to the lac operator to inhibit transcription in E. coli. This inhibition can be relieved by adding lactose or isopropyl-β-D-thiogalactopyranoside (IPTG).
   7173..7194    +  protein_bind   CAP binding site: CAP binding activates transcription in the presence of cAMP. E. coli catabolite activator protein
   7209..7239    +  promoter       lac promoter: promoter for the E. coli lac operon
   7247..7263    +  protein_bind   lac operator: The lac repressor binds to the lac operator to inhibit transcription in E. coli. This inhibition can be relieved by adding lactose or isopropyl-β-D-thiogalactopyranoside (IPTG). lac repressor encoded by lacI
   7297..7380    +  polyA_signal   SV40 poly(A) signal (fragment): SV40 polyadenylation signal
   7547..329     +  CDS            nef (fragment) (across the origin): NEF_HV1BR - Experimental evidence at protein level: Swiss-Prot protein existence level 1. Extracellular Nef protein targets CD4(+) T-lymphocytes for apoptosis by interacting with CXCR4 surface receptors (PubMed:14990729). From Human immunodeficiency virus type 1 group M subtype B (isolate BRU/LAI) (HIV-1).
