[The description below was written by a language model from this plasmid's Addgene catalogue record and pLannotate feature annotations shown in this document.]
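Description:
pHAGE2-TetO-mSox17 is an HIV-1-derived lentiviral transfer plasmid of about 7.5 kb, built on the pHAGE2-TetO backbone, for tetracycline-regulated expression of mouse SOX17 in mammalian cells. It is propagated in E. coli through a high-copy ColE1/pUC-type origin and selected with ampicillin via the bla gene. The recorded growth strain is a recombination-reducing one, as is commonly chosen for plasmids carrying repeated LTRs. The bacterial portion also carries small remnants of lac regulatory sequence, an SV40 origin fragment and an SV40 poly(A) fragment, which appear to be backbone leftovers rather than functional modules.

The viral cassette begins with a truncated 5' LTR followed by the Ψ packaging signal with an adjoining gag fragment, the Rev response element for Rev-dependent nuclear export of the genomic RNA, and the cPPT/CTS, which aids nuclear import of the reverse-transcribed genome. Downstream, a tetracycline response element with seven tetO repeats joined to a minimal CMV promoter drives the roughly 1.26 kb mouse Sox17 coding sequence. Expression therefore depends on a Tet transactivator such as rtTA or tTA, which this plasmid does not encode and which must be supplied separately. No epitope tag, fluorescent reporter or mammalian selection marker is annotated. A WPRE follows the open reading frame to enhance transcript stability and expression. The 3' LTR is a self-inactivating ΔU3 type containing a loxP site; since the 3' U3 region is copied to both ends during reverse transcription, the integrated provirus should be flanked by loxP sites and excisable by Cre.

The plasmid is used to produce lentivirus, with packaging and envelope functions provided in trans, for inducible SOX17 delivery. The associated work compares SOX17 variants in inducing and maintaining pluripotency.
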