Addgene plasmid #206367: pHAGE2-TetO-mSox17
Purpose: Expresses mouse SOX17 in mammalian cells, for lentivirus generation.
Depositing lab: Ralf Jauch. Depositing organization: University of Hong Kong. Publication: Evaluation of the determinants for improved pluripotency induction and maintenance by engineered SOX17. Hu H, Ho DHH, Tan DS, MacCarthy CM, Yu CH, Weng M, Scholer HR, Jauch R. Nucleic Acids Res. 2023 Aug 23:gkad597. doi: 10.1093/nar/gkad597. PubMed 37607832.
Backbone
  Vector backbone: pHAGE2-TetO
  Vector type: Lentiviral
Growth in bacteria
  Bacterial resistance: Ampicillin, 100 μg/mL
  Growth temperature: 37°C
  Growth strain: NEB Stable
  Copy number: High Copy
Gene/Insert
  Gene/Insert name: Sox17
  Species: M. musculus (mouse)
  Entrez Gene: Sox17
  Cloning method: Restriction Enzyme; 5′ cloning site unknown (unknown if destroyed)
Terms and licenses: Academic/Nonprofit Terms; Industry Terms: Not Available to Industry
How to cite: pHAGE2-TetO-mSox17 was a gift from Ralf Jauch (Addgene plasmid # 206367 ; http://n2t.net/addgene:206367 ; RRID:Addgene_206367)
