>Addgene plasmid #206367 | pHAGE2-TetO-mSox17 | depositor partial sequence | sequence record 401610 | mSox17
ATGAGCAGCCCGGATGCGGGATACGCCAGTGACGACCAGAGCCAGCCCCGGAGCGCGCAGCCCGCGGTGA
TGGCAGGGTTGGGCCCCTGTCCCTGGGCCGAGTCCCTGAGCCCCCTCGGGGATGTAAAGGTGAAAGGCGA
GGTGGTGGCGAGTAGCGGGGCGCCAGCCGGGACGTCGGGCCGAGCCAAAGCGGAGTCTCGCATCCGGCGG
CCGATGAACGCCTTTATGGTGTGGGCCAAAGACGAACGCAAGCGGTTGGCACAGCAGAACCCAGATCTGC
ACAACGCAGAGCTAAGCAAGATGCTAGGCAAGTCTTGGAAGGCGTTGACCTTGGCAGAGAAGCGGCCCTT
CGTGGAAGAGGCCGAGCGGCTGCGCGTGCAGCATATGCAGGACCACCCCAACTACAAGTACCGGCCGCGG
CGGCGCAAGCAGGTGAAGCGCATGAAGCGGGTGGAGGGAGGCTTCCTGCACGCTCTCGTCGAGCCCCAGG
CCGGCGCGCTTGGTCCCGAGGGCGGCCGCGTGGCCATGGATGGCCTGGGTCTGCCTTTCCCGGAGCCGGG
CTATCCGGCCGGTCCTCCGCTGATGTCTCCGCACATGGGCCCCCACTATCGGGACTGCCAGGGACTGGGC
GCTCCCGCGCTCGACGGCTACCCTCTGCCCACTCCGGACACATCCCCGCTGGATGGCGTGGAGCAGGACC
CGGCTTTCTTTGCAGCCCCGCTGCCAGGGGACTGCCCGGCGGCCGGCACCTACACTTACGCTCCAGTCTC
GGACTATGCAGTGTCCGTAGAGCCGCCCGCTGGCCCCATGCGAGTGGGGCCGGACCCCTCGGGCCCTGCG
ATGCCGGGGATCCTGGCGCCCCCCAGCGCTCTGCACCTGTACTACGGCGCGATGGGCTCGCCCGCCGCAA
GTGCGGGGCGCGGTTTCCACGCGCAACCCCAGCAGCCGCTGCAACCGCAGGCACCGCCGCCGCCACCGCA
GCAGCAGCACCCAGCGCACGGCCCCGGGCAACCTTCGCCCCCTCCCGAGGCTCTGCCCTGCCGGGATGGC
ACGGAATCCAACCAGCCCACTGAGCTCCTAGGGGAGGTGGACCGCACGGAATTCGAACAGTATCTGCCCT
TTGTGTATAAGCCCGAGATGGGTCTTCCCTACCAGGGACACGACTGCGGAGTGAACCTCTCAGACAGCCA
CGGAGCCATTTCCTCCGTGGTGTCCGACGCTAGCTCAGCGGTCTACTATTGCAACTACCCCGACATTTGA
